Addgene plasmid #55851: mRuby-CEBPA237-C-4
Purpose: Localization: Nucleus, Excitation: 558, Emission: 605
Depositing lab: Michael Davidson. Depositing organization: Florida State University, Tallahassee.
Backbone
  Vector backbone: mRuby-C1
  Backbone size w/o insert (bp): 4750
  Vector type: Mammalian Expression
  Selectable markers: Neomycin (select with G418)
Growth in bacteria
  Bacterial resistance: Kanamycin, 50 μg/mL
  Growth temperature: 37°C
  Growth strain: DH5alpha
  Copy number: High Copy
Gene/Insert
  Gene/Insert name: CEBPA (alt name: NM_012524.3)
  Species: R. norvegicus (rat)
  Promoter: CMV
  Tag / fusion protein: mRuby (N terminal on backbone)
  Cloning method: Unknown
  Sequencing primers: 5′ CMV-F; 3′ SV40pA-R
Terms and licenses: Academic/Nonprofit Terms; Industry Terms
Depositor comments: . Excitation = 558; Emission = 605
How to cite: mRuby-CEBPA237-C-4 was a gift from Michael Davidson (Addgene plasmid # 55851 ; http://n2t.net/addgene:55851 ; RRID:Addgene_55851)
