[The description below was written by a language model from this plasmid's Addgene catalogue record.]
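Description:
mRuby-CEBPA237-C-4 is a mammalian expression plasmid built on the mRuby-C1 backbone (about 4.75 kb without insert), a C1-style fluorescent-protein fusion vector in which the gene of interest is placed downstream of the fluorophore. It is maintained in E. coli as a high-copy plasmid under kanamycin selection. It also carries a neomycin resistance marker, so transfected mammalian cells can be selected with G418. No feature table accompanies the record, so details such as the origin of replication and the promoters driving the resistance marker are not stated. The listed 3′ sequencing primer implies an SV40 polyadenylation signal downstream of the insert.

The payload is a rat (R. norvegicus) CEBPA sequence, encoding the CCAAT/enhancer-binding protein alpha transcription factor, expressed from the CMV promoter as a fusion with the red fluorescent protein mRuby at its N terminus. The "237" and "C-4" in the name may indicate a particular portion of CEBPA and a linker length between the two partners, but the record does not define either. It gives neither the insert boundaries nor the cloning method, so it is unclear whether the full-length protein or a fragment is present.

The stated purpose is a nuclear localization marker. The CEBPA moiety directs the fusion to the nucleus, where mRuby can be imaged with excitation near 558 nm and emission near 605 nm. The plasmid is therefore suited to labelling nuclei in live or fixed transfected mammalian cells, and to multicolour fluorescence microscopy alongside spectrally distinct markers.
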