>Addgene plasmid #55851 | mRuby-CEBPA237-C-4 | depositor partial sequence | sequence record 86758 | insert sequence
GATCCGCTAGCGCTACCGGTCGCCACCATGAACAGCCTGATCAAAGAAAACATGCGGATGAAGGTGGTGC
TGGAAGGCAGCGTGAACGGCCACCAGTTCAAGTGCACCGGCGAGGGCGAGGGCAACCCCTACATGGGCAC
CCAGACCATGCGGATCAAAGTGATCGAGGGCGGACCTCTGCCCTTCGCCTTCGACATCCTGGCCACATCC
TTCATGTACGGCAGCCGGACCTTCATCAAGTACCCCAAGGGCATCCCCGATTTCTTCAAGCAGAGCTTCC
CCGAGGGCTTCACCTGGGAGAGAGTGACCAGATACGAGGACGGCGGCGTGATCACCGTGATGCAGGACAC
CAGCCTGGAAGATGGCTGCCTGGTGTACCATGCCCAGGTCAGGGGCGTGAATTTTCCCAGCAACGGCGCC
GTGATGCAGAAGAAAACCAAGGGCTGGGAGCCCAACACCGAGATGATGTACCCCGCTGACGGCGGACTGA
GAGGCTACACCCACATGGCCCTGAAGGTGGACGGCGGAGGGCACCTGAGCTGCAGCTTCGTGACCACCTA
CCGATCCAAGAAAACCGTGGGCAACATCAAGATGCCCGGCATCCACGCCGTGGACCACCGGCTGGAAAGG
CTGGAAGAGTCCGACAACGAGATGTTCGTGGTGCAGCGGGAGCACGCCGTGGCCAAGTTCGCCGGCCTGG
GCGGAGGGTCCGGACCTGCAATGGGTGCTGCGGGCCTGCCGGGCCCCGGGGGCTCGCTCAAGGGCTTGGC
TGGTCCGCACCCCGACCTCCGCACCGGCGGCGGCGGCGGCGGCGGGGCCGGCGCGGGCAAGGCCAAGAAG
TCGGTGGATAAGAACAGCAACGAGTACCGGGTACGGCGGGAACGCAACAACATCGCGGTGCGCAAGAGCC
GAGATAAAGCCAAACAGCGCAACGTGGAGACGCAGCAGAAGGTGTTGGAGTTGACCAGTGACAATGACCG
CCTGCGCAAGCGGGTGGAACAGCTGAGCCGTGAACTGGACACGCTGCGGGGTATCTTCCGCCAGCTGCCT
GAGAGCTCCTTGGTCAAGGCCATGGGCAACTGCGCGTGAGGCGCGCGGATCCACCGGATCTAGATAACTG
ATCATAATCAGCCATACCAC
